>Addgene plasmid #80229 | non-targeting control gRNA (BRDN0001149216) | depositor full sequence | sequence record 150936 | Full Sequence
CCCGGGTGCAAAGATGGATAAAGTTTTAAACAGAGAGGAATCTTTGCAGCTAATGGACCTTCTAGGTCTT
GAAAGGAGTGGGAATTGGCTCCGGTGCCCGTCAGTGGGCAGAGCGCACATCGCCCACAGTCCCCGAGAAG
TTGGGGGGAGGGGTCGGCAATTGATCCGGTGCCTAGAGAAGGTGGCGCGGGGTAAACTGGGAAAGTGATG
TCGTGTACTGGCTCCGCCTTTTTCCCGAGGGTGGGGGAGAACCGTATATAAGTGCAGTAGTCGCCGTGAA
CGTTCTTTTTCGCAACGGGTTTGCCGCCAGAACACAGGTAAGTGCCGTGTGTGGTTCCCGCGGGCCTGGC
CTCTTTACGGGTTATGGCCCTTGCGTGCCTTGAATTACTTCCACCTGGCTGCAGTACGTGATTCTTGATC
CCGAGCTTCGGGTTGGAAGTGGGTGGGAGAGTTCGAGGCCTTGCGCTTAAGGAGCCCCTTCGCCTCGTGC
TTGAGTTGAGGCCTGGCCTGGGCGCTGGGGCCGCCGCGTGCGAATCTGGTGGCACCTTCGCGCCTGTCTC
GCTGCTTTCGATAAGTCTCTAGCCATTTAAAATTTTTGATGACCTGCTGCGACGCTTTTTTTCTGGCAAG
ATAGTCTTGTAAATGCGGGCCAAGATCTGCACACTGGTATTTCGGTTTTTGGGGCCGCGGGCGGCGACGG
GGCCCGTGCGTCCCAGCGCACATGTTCGGCGAGGCGGGGCCTGCGAGCGCGGCCACCGAGAATCGGACGG
GGGTAGTCTCAAGCTGGCCGGCCTGCTCTGGTGCCTGGCCTCGCGCCGCCGTGTATCGCCCCGCCCTGGG
CGGCAAGGCTGGCCCGGTCGGCACCAGTTGCGTGAGCGGAAAGATGGCCGCTTCCCGGCCCTGCTGCAGG
GAGCTCAAAATGGAGGACGCGGCGCTCGGGAGAGCGGGCGGGTGAGTCACCCACACAAAGGAAAAGGGCC
TTTCCGTCCTCAGCCGTCGCTTCATGTGACTCCACGGAGTACCGGGCGCCGTCCAGGCACCTCGATTAGT
TCTCGAGCTTTTGGAGTACGTCGTCTTTAGGTTGGGGGGAGGGGTTTTATGCGATGGAGTTTCCCCACAC
TGAGTGGGTGGAGACTGAAGTTAGGCCAGCTTGGCACTTGATGTAATTCTCCTTGGAATTTGCCCTTTTT
GAGTTTGGATCTTGGTTCATTCTCAAGCCTCAGACAGTGGTTCAAAGTTTTTTTCTTCCATTTCAGGTGT
CGTGACGTACGGCCACCATGACCGAGTACAAGCCCACGGTGCGCCTCGCCACCCGCGACGACGTCCCCAG
GGCCGTACGCACCCTCGCCGCCGCGTTCGCCGACTACCCCGCCACGCGCCACACCGTCGATCCGGACCGC
CACATCGAGCGGGTCACCGAGCTGCAAGAACTCTTCCTCACGCGCGTCGGGCTCGACATCGGCAAGGTGT
GGGTCGCGGACGACGGCGCCGCCGTGGCGGTCTGGACCACGCCGGAGAGCGTCGAAGCGGGGGCGGTGTT
CGCCGAGATCGGCCCGCGCATGGCCGAGTTGAGCGGTTCCCGGCTGGCCGCGCAGCAACAGATGGAAGGC
CTCCTGGCGCCGCACCGGCCCAAGGAGCCCGCGTGGTTCCTGGCCACCGTCGGAGTCTCGCCCGACCACC
AGGGCAAGGGTCTGGGCAGCGCCGTCGTGCTCCCCGGAGTGGAGGCGGCCGAGCGCGCCGGGGTGCCCGC
CTTCCTGGAGACCTCCGCGCCCCGCAACCTCCCCTTCTACGAGCGGCTCGGCTTCACCGTCACCGCCGAC
GTCGAGGTGCCCGAAGGACCGCGCACCTGGTGCATGACCCGCAAGCCCGGTGCCTGAACGCGTTAAGTCG
ACAATCAACCTCTGGATTACAAAATTTGTGAAAGATTGACTGGTATTCTTAACTATGTTGCTCCTTTTAC
GCTATGTGGATACGCTGCTTTAATGCCTTTGTATCATGCTATTGCTTCCCGTATGGCTTTCATTTTCTCC
TCCTTGTATAAATCCTGGTTGCTGTCTCTTTATGAGGAGTTGTGGCCCGTTGTCAGGCAACGTGGCGTGG
TGTGCACTGTGTTTGCTGACGCAACCCCCACTGGTTGGGGCATTGCCACCACCTGTCAGCTCCTTTCCGG
GACTTTCGCTTTCCCCCTCCCTATTGCCACGGCGGAACTCATCGCCGCCTGCCTTGCCCGCTGCTGGACA
GGGGCTCGGCTGTTGGGCACTGACAATTCCGTGGTGTTGTCGGGGAAATCATCGTCCTTTCCTTGGCTGC
TCGCCTGTGTTGCCACCTGGATTCTGCGCGGGACGTCCTTCTGCTACGTCCCTTCGGCCCTCAATCCAGC
GGACCTTCCTTCCCGCGGCCTGCTGCCGGCTCTGCGGCCTCTTCCGCGTCTTCGCCTTCGCCCTCAGACG
AGTCGGATCTCCCTTTGGGCCGCCTCCCCGCGTCGACTTTAAGACCAATGACTTACAAGGCAGCTGTAGA
TCTTAGCCACTTTTTAAAAGAAAAGGGGGGACTGGAAGGGCTAATTCACTCCCAACGAAGACAAGATCTG
CTTTTTGCTTGTACTGGGTCTCTCTGGTTAGACCAGATCTGAGCCTGGGAGCTCTCTGGCTAACTAGGGA
ACCCACTGCTTAAGCCTCAATAAAGCTTGCCTTGAGTGCTTCAAGTAGTGTGTGCCCGTCTGTTGTGTGA
CTCTGGTAACTAGAGATCCCTCAGACCCTTTTAGTCAGTGTGGAAAATCTCTAGCAGTACGTATAGTAGT
TCATGTCATCTTATTATTCAGTATTTATAACTTGCAAAGAAATGAATATCAGAGAGTGAGAGGAACTTGT
TTATTGCAGCTTATAATGGTTACAAATAAAGCAATAGCATCACAAATTTCACAAATAAAGCATTTTTTTC
ACTGCATTCTAGTTGTGGTTTGTCCAAACTCATCAATGTATCTTATCATGTCTGGCTCTAGCTATCCCGC
CCCTAACTCCGCCCATCCCGCCCCTAACTCCGCCCAGTTCCGCCCATTCTCCGCCCCATGGCTGACTAAT
TTTTTTTATTTATGCAGAGGCCGAGGCCGCCTCGGCCTCTGAGCTATTCCAGAAGTAGTGAGGAGGCTTT
TTTGGAGGCCTAGGGACGTACCCAATTCGCCCTATAGTGAGTCGTATTACGCGCGCTCACTGGCCGTCGT
TTTACAACGTCGTGACTGGGAAAACCCTGGCGTTACCCAACTTAATCGCCTTGCAGCACATCCCCCTTTC
GCCAGCTGGCGTAATAGCGAAGAGGCCCGCACCGATCGCCCTTCCCAACAGTTGCGCAGCCTGAATGGCG
AATGGG
[124 nt withheld, positions 3367-3490]
C
[91 nt withheld, positions 3492-3582]
A
[49 nt withheld, positions 3584-3632]
CCTTTGACGTTGGAGTCCACGTTCTTT
[37 nt withheld, positions 3660-3696]
ACCCTATCTCGGTCTATTCTTTTGATTTATAAGGGATTTTGCCGATTTCGGCCTATTGGTTAAAAAATGA
GCTGATTTAACAAAAATTTAACGCGAATTTTAACAAAATATTAACGCTTACAATTTAGGTGGCACTTTTC
GGGGAAATGTGCGCGGAACCCCTATTTGTTTATTTTTCTAAATACATTCAAATATGTATCCGCTCATGAG
ACAATAACCCTGATAAATGCTTCAATAATATTGAAAAAGGAAGAGTATGAGTATTCAACATTTCCGTGTC
GCCCTTATTCCCTTTTTTGCGGCATTTTGCCTTCCTGTTTTTGCTCACCCAGAAACGCTGGTGAAAGTAA
AAGATGCTGAAGATCAGTTGGGTGCACGAGTGGGTTACATCGAACTGGATCTCAACAGCGGTAAGATCCT
TGAGAGTTTTCGCCCCGAAGAACGTTTTCCAATGATGAGCACTTTTAAAGTTCTGCTATGTGGCGCGGTA
TTATCCCGTATTGACGCCGGGCAAGAGCAACTCGGTCGCCGCATACACTATTCTCAGAATGACTTGGTTG
AGTACTCACCAGTCACAGAAAAGCATCTTACGGATGGCATGACAGTAAGAGAATTATGCAGTGCTGCCAT
AACCATGAGTGATAACACTGCGGCCAACTTACTTCTGACAACGATCGGAGGACCGAAGGAGCTAACCGCT
TTTTTGCACAACATGGGGGATCATGTAACTCGCCTTGATCGTTGGGAACCGGAGCTGAATGAAGCCATAC
CAAACGACGAGCGTGACACCACGATGCCTGTAGCAATGGCAACAACGTTGCGCAAACTATTAACTGGCGA
ACTACTTACTCTAGCTTCCCGGCAACAATTAATAGACTGGATGGAGGCGGATAAAGTTGCAGGACCACTT
CTGCGCTCGGCCCTTCCGGCTGGCTGGTTTATTGCTGATAAATCTGGAGCCGGTGAGCGTGGGTCTCGCG
GTATCATTGCAGCACTGGGGCCAGATGGTAAGCCCTCCCGTATCGTAGTTATCTACACGACGGGGAGTCA
GGCAACTATGGATGAACGAAATAGACAGATCGCTGAGATAGGTGCCTCACTGATTAAGCATTGGTAACTG
TCAGACCAAGTTTACTCATATATACTTTAGATTGATTTAAAACTTCATTTTTAATTTAAAAGGATCTAGG
TGAAGATCCTTTTTGATAATCTCATGACCAAAATCCCTTAACGTGAGTTTTCGTTCCACTGAGCGTCAGA
CCCCGTAGAAAAGATCAAAGGATCTTCTTGAGATCCTTTTTTTCTGCGCGTAATCTGCTGCTTGCAAACA
AAAAAACCACCGCTACCAGCGGTGGTTTGTTTGCCGGATCAAGAGCTACCAACTCTTTTTCCGAAGGTAA
CTGGCTTCAGCAGAGCGCAGATACCAAATACTGTTCTTCTAGTGTAGCCGTAGTTAGGCCACCACTTCAA
GAACTCTGTAGCACCGCCTACATACCTCGCTCTGCTAATCCTGTTACCAGTGGCTGCTGCCAGTGGCGAT
AAGTCGTGTCTTACCGGGTTGGACTCAAGACGATAGTTACCGGATAAGGCGCAGCGGTCGGGCTGAACGG
GGGGTTCGTGCACACAGCCCAGCTTGGAGCGAACGACCTACACCGAACTGAGATACCTACAGCGTGAGCT
ATGAGAAAGCGCCACGCTTCCCGAAGGGAGAAAGGCGGACAGGTATCCGGTAAGCGGCAGGGTCGGAACA
GGAGAGCGCACGAGGGAGCTTCCAGGGGGAAACGCCTGGTATCTTTATAGTCCTGTCGGGTTTCGCCACC
TCTGACTTGAGCGTCGATTTTTGTGATGCTCGTCAGGGGGGCGGAGCCTATGGAAAAACGCCAGCAACGC
GGCCTTTTTACGGTTCCTGGCCTTTTGCTGGCCTTTTGCTCACATGTTCTTTCCTGCGTTATCCCCTGAT
TCTGTGGATAACCGTATTACCGCCTTTGAGTGAGCTGATACCGCTCGCCGCAGCCGAACGACCGAGCGCA
GCGAGTCAGTGAGCGAGGAAGCGGAAGAGCGCCCAATACGCAAACCGCCTCTCCCCGCGCGTTGGCCGAT
TCATTAATGCAGCTGGCACGACAGGTTTCCCGACTGGAAAGCGGGCAGTGAGCGCAACGCAATTAATGTG
AGTTAGCTCACTCATTAGGCACCCCAGGCTTTACACTTTATGCTTCCGGCTCGTATGTTGTGTGGAATTG
TGAGCGGATAACAATTTCACACAGGAAACAGCTATGACCATGATTACGCCAAGCGCGCAATTAACCCTCA
CTAAAGGGAACAAAAGCTGGAGCTGCAAGCTTAATGTAGTCTTATGCAATACTCTTGTAGTCTTGCAACA
TGGTAACGATGAGTTAGCAACATGCCTTACAAGGAGAGAAAAAGCACCGTGCATGCCGATTGGTGGAAGT
AAGGTGGTACGATCGTGCCTTATTAGGAAGGCAACAGACGGGTCTGACATGGATTGGACGAACCACTGAA
TTGCCGCATTGCAGAGATATTGTATTTAAGTGCCTAGCTCGATACATAAACGGGTCTCTCTGGTTAGACC
AGATCTGAGCCTGGGAGCTCTCTGGCTAACTAGGGAACCCACTGCTTAAGCCTCAATAAAGCTTGCCTTG
AGTGCTTCAAGTAGTGTGTGCCCGTCTGTTGTGTGACTCTGGTAACTAGAGATCCCTCAGACCCTTTTAG
TCAGTGTGGAAAATCTCTAGCAGTGGCGCCCGAACAGGGACTTGAAAGCGAAAGGGAAACCAGAGGAGCT
CTCTCGACGCAGGACTCGGCTTGCTGAAGCGCGCACGGCAAGAGGCGAGGGGCGGCGACTGGTGAGTACG
CCAAAAATTTTGACTAGCGGAGGCTAGAAGGAGAGAGATGGGTGCGAGAGCGTCAGTATTAAGCGGGGGA
GAATTAGATCGCGATGGGAAAAAATTCGGTTAAGGCCAGGGGGAAAGAAAAAATATAAATTAAAACATAT
AGTATGGGCAAGCAGGGAGCTAGAACGATTCGCAGTTAATCCTGGCCTGTTAGAAACATCAGAAGGCTGT
AGACAAATACTGGGACAGCTACAACCATCCCTTCAGACAGGATCAGAAGAACTTAGATCATTATATAATA
CAGTAGCAACCCTCTATTGTGTGCATCAAAGGATAGAGATAAAAGACACCAAGGAAGCTTTAGACAAGAT
AGAGGAAGAGCAAAACAAAAGTAAGACCACCGCACAGCAAGCGGCCGCTGATCTTCAGACCTGGAGGAGG
AGATATGAGGGACAATTGGAGAAGTGAATTATATAAATATAAAGTAGTAAAAATTGAACCATTAGGAGTA
GCACCCACCAAGGCAAAGAGAAGAGTGGTGCAGAGAGAAAAAAGAGCAGTGGGAATAGGAGCTTTGTTCC
TTGGGTTCTTGGGAGCAGCAGGAAGCACTATGGGCGCAGCGTCAATGACGCTGACGGTACAGGCCAGACA
ATTATTGTCTGGTATAGTGCAGCAGCAGAACAATTTGCTGAGGGCTATTGAGGCGCAACAGCATCTGTTG
CAACTCACAGTCTGGGGCATCAAGCAGCTCCAGGCAAGAATCCTGGCTGTGGAAAGATACCTAAAGGATC
AACAGCTCCTGGGGATTTGGGGTTGCTCTGGAAAACTCATTTGCACCACTGCTGTGCCTTGGAATGCTAG
TTGGAGTAATAAATCTCTGGAACAGATTTGGAATCACACGACCTGGATGGAGTGGGACAGAGAAATTAAC
AATTACACAAGCTTAATACACTCCTTAATTGAAGAATCGCAAAACCAGCAAGAAAAGAATGAACAAGAAT
TATTGGAATTAGATAAATGGGCAAGTTTGTGGAATTGGTTTAACATAACAAATTGGCTGTGGTATATAAA
ATTATTCATAATGATAGTAGGAGGCTTGGTAGGTTTAAGAATAGTTTTTGCTGTACTTTCTATAGTGAAT
AGAGTTAGGCAGGGATATTCACCATTATCGTTTCAGACCCACCTCCCAACCCCGAGGGGACCCAGAGAGG
GCCTATTTCCCATGATTCCTTCATATTTGCATATACGATACAAGGCTGTTAGAGAGATAATTAGAATTAA
TTTGACTGTAAACACAAAGATATTAGTACAAAATACGTGACGTAGAAAGTAATAATTTCTTGGGTAGTTT
GCAGTTTTAAAATTATGTTTTAAAATGGACTATCATATGCTTACCGTAACTTGAAAGTATTTCGATTTCT
TGGCTTTATATATCTTGTGGAAAGGACGAAACACCGTAGCTCGAGTCATTTCTCTAGTTTTAGAGCTAGA
AATAGCAAGTTAAAATAAGGCTAGTCCGTTATCAACTTGAAAAAGTGGCACCGAGTCGGTGCTTTTTTAA
GCTTGGCGTAACTAGATCTTGAGACAAATGGCAGTATTCATCCACAATTTTAAAAGAAAAGGGGGGATTG
GGGGGTACAGTGCAGGGGAAAGAATAGTAGACATAATAGCAACAGACATACAAACTAAAGAATTACAAAA
ACAAATTACAAAAATTCAAAATTTTCGGGTTTATTACAGGGACAGCAGAGATCCACTTTGGCGCCGGCTC
GAGGGGG
Features (pLannotate 1.2.2; 29 found; start..end, strand, type, name):
     14..80      +  CDS            small t antigen (fragment): SV40 (simian virus 40) small t antigen
    106..317     +  promoter       EF-1α core promoter: core promoter for human elongation factor EF-1α
    318..1256    +  intron         EF-1α intron A: intron upstream of the start codon of human EF-1α
   1278..1877    +  CDS            PuroR (fragment): puromycin N-acetyltransferase; pac from Streptomyces; confers resistance to puromycin
   1893..2481    +  misc_feature   WPRE: woodchuck hepatitis virus posttranscriptional regulatory element
   2532..2551    +  misc_feature   cPPT/CTS (fragment): central polypurine tract and central termination sequence of HIV-1
   2553..2786    +  LTR            3' LTR (ΔU3): self-inactivating 3' long terminal repeat (LTR) from HIV-1
   2864..2985    +  polyA_signal   SV40 poly(A) signal: SV40 polyadenylation signal
   3025..3160    +  rep_origin     SV40 ori: SV40 origin of replication
   3181..3199    -  promoter       T7 promoter: promoter for bacteriophage T7 RNA polymerase
   3207..3362    +  CDS            lacZα (fragment): LacZα fragment of β-galactosidase; lacZ fragment
   3367..3795    +  rep_origin     f1 ori (sequence partly withheld): f1 bacteriophage origin of replication; arrow indicates direction of (+) strand synthesis
   3848..3952    +  promoter       AmpR promoter: bla
   3953..4813    +  CDS            AmpR: β-lactamase; bla; confers resistance to ampicillin, carbenicillin, and related antibiotics
   4984..5572    +  rep_origin     ori: high-copy-number ColE1/pMB1/pBR322/pUC origin of replication
   5755..5847    +  CDS            lacI (fragment): lac repressor; lacI; The lac repressor binds to the lac operator to inhibit transcription in E. coli. This inhibition can be relieved by adding lactose or isopropyl-β-D-thiogalactopyranoside (IPTG).
   5860..5881    +  protein_bind   CAP binding site: CAP binding activates transcription in the presence of cAMP. E. coli catabolite activator protein
   5896..5926    +  promoter       lac promoter: promoter for the E. coli lac operon
   5934..5950    +  protein_bind   lac operator: The lac repressor binds to the lac operator to inhibit transcription in E. coli. This inhibition can be relieved by adding lactose or isopropyl-β-D-thiogalactopyranoside (IPTG). lac repressor encoded by lacI
   5995..6013    +  promoter       T3 promoter: promoter for bacteriophage T3 RNA polymerase
   6041..6267    +  promoter       RSV promoter: Rous sarcoma virus enhancer/promoter
   6268..6448    +  LTR            5' LTR (truncated): truncated 5' long terminal repeat (LTR) from HIV-1
   6495..6620    +  misc_feature   HIV-1 Ψ: packaging signal of human immunodeficiency virus type 1
   6604..6967    +  CDS            HIV-1 gag (fragment): gag protein from human immunodeficiency virus 1; gag
   7113..7346    +  misc_feature   RRE: The Rev response element (RRE) of HIV-1 allows for Rev-dependent mRNA export from the nucleus to the cytoplasm.
   7723..7749    +  CDS            Rev (fragment): human immunodeficiency virus 1 (HIV-1) Rev protein; rev; enhances nuclear export of unspliced and incompletely spliced viral mRNAs
   7753..7993    +  promoter       U6 promoter: RNA polymerase III promoter for human U6 snRNA
   8023..8098    +  misc_RNA       gRNA scaffold: guide RNA scaffold for the Streptococcus pyogenes CRISPR/Cas9 system
   8154..8271    +  misc_feature   cPPT/CTS: central polypurine tract and central termination sequence of HIV-1
