[The description below was written by a language model from this plasmid's Addgene catalogue record and pLannotate feature annotations shown in this document.]
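Description:
Non-targeting control gRNA (BRDN0001149216) is a third-generation lentiviral guide RNA plasmid built on the lentiGuide-Puro backbone, intended for mammalian CRISPR experiments. It is maintained in E. coli through a high-copy ColE1/pUC-type origin with ampicillin resistance (AmpR), and the backbone also carries an f1 origin, an SV40 origin and poly(A) signal, and lac/T7/T3 remnants from its cloning-vector ancestry.

The viral genome is driven by an RSV promoter fused to a truncated HIV-1 5' LTR, an arrangement that makes production of the genomic RNA Tat-independent. It is followed by the Ψ packaging signal with a gag fragment, the Rev response element for nuclear export of the unspliced transcript, and a cPPT/CTS. A self-inactivating ΔU3 3' LTR closes the genome, so the integrated provirus lacks LTR promoter activity. Within this frame, a human U6 RNA polymerase III promoter expresses a 20-nucleotide spacer joined to the Streptococcus pyogenes Cas9 guide scaffold. The spacer is described as non-targeting, with human listed as the species. Downstream, the EF-1α core promoter with its intron A drives puromycin N-acetyltransferase for selection of transduced cells, and a WPRE enhances transcript expression.

No Cas9 coding sequence is annotated, so the nuclease has to be supplied separately, for example from a Cas9-expressing cell line or a second vector. The construct serves as a negative control alongside gene-targeting guides in the same backbone. It allows effects of transduction, puromycin selection and Cas9/gRNA expression to be distinguished from those of editing a specific locus in knockout or screening experiments.
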