Addgene plasmid #80229: non-targeting control gRNA (BRDN0001149216)
Purpose: 3rd generation lentiviral gRNA plasmid, non-targeting control gRNA
Depositing lab: John Doench & David Root. Depositing organization: Broad Institute. Publication: Optimized sgRNA design to maximize activity and minimize off-target effects of CRISPR-Cas9. Doench JG, Fusi N, Sullender M, Hegde M, Vaimberg EW, Donovan KF, Smith I, Tothova Z, Wilen C, Orchard R, Virgin HW, Listgarten J, Root DE. Nat Biotechnol. 2016 Jan 18. doi: 10.1038/nbt.3437. PubMed 26780180.
Backbone
  Vector backbone: lentiGuide-Puro
  Backbone manufacturer: Zhang Lab (Addgene plasmid # 52963)
  Vector type: Mammalian Expression, Lentiviral, CRISPR
  Selectable markers: Puromycin
Growth in bacteria
  Bacterial resistance: Ampicillin, 100 μg/mL
  Growth temperature: 37°C
  Growth strain: DH5alpha
  Copy number: High Copy
Gene/Insert
  Gene/Insert name: Non-targeting control gRNA
  gRNA/shRNA sequence: TAGCTCGAGTCATTTCTCTA
  Species: H. sapiens (human)
  Promoter: hU6
  Cloning method: Unknown
  Sequencing primers: 5′ U6-F; 3′ pS2-R
Terms and licenses: Academic/Nonprofit Terms; Industry Terms: Not Available to Industry
How to cite: non-targeting control gRNA (BRDN0001149216) was a gift from John Doench & David Root (Addgene plasmid # 80229 ; http://n2t.net/addgene:80229 ; RRID:Addgene_80229)
