>Addgene plasmid #80229 | non-targeting control gRNA (BRDN0001149216) | depositor partial sequence | sequence record 150937 | Target Sequence
TAGCTCGAGTCATTTCTCTA
