>Addgene plasmid #80229 | non-targeting control gRNA (BRDN0001149216) | addgene partial sequence | sequence record 189135 | hU6-F
GACGTAGAAAGTAATAATTTCTTGGGTAGTTTGCAGTTTTAAAATTATGTTTTAAAATGGACTATCATAT
GCTTACCGTAACTTGAAAGTATTTCGATTTCTTGGCTTTATATATCTTGTGGAAAGGACGAAACACCGTA
GCTCGAGTCATTTCTCTAGTTTTAGAGCTAGAAATAGCAAGTTAAAATAAGGCTAGTCCGTTATCAACTT
GAAAAAGTGGCACCGAGTCGGTGCTTTTTTAAGCTTGGCGTAACTAGATCTTGAGACAAATGGCAGTATT
CATCCACAATTTTAAAAGAAAAGGGGGGATTGGGGGGTACAGTGCAGGGGAAAGAATAGTAGACATAATA
GCAACAGACATACAAACTAAAGAATTACAAAAACAAATTACAAAAATTCAAAATTTTCGGGTTTATTACA
GGGACAGCAGAGATCCACTTTGGCGCCGGCTCGAGGGGGCCCGGGTGCAAAGATGGATAAAGTTTTAAAC
AGAGAGGAATCTTTGCAGCTAATGGACCTTCTAGGTCTTGAAAGGAGTGGGAATTGGCTCCGGTGCCCGT
CAGTGGGCAG
